LOCUS       Exported 9226 bp ds-DNA circular SYN 13-MAY-2021
DEFINITION  heat shock inducible transgenesis.
ACCESSION   .
VERSION     .
KEYWORDS    hsp70:EB3-mKate2
SOURCE      synthetic DNA construct
  ORGANISM  synthetic DNA construct
REFERENCE   1 (bases 1 to 9226)
  AUTHORS   Icha J, Kunath C, Rocha-Martins M, Norden C
  TITLE     Independent modes of ganglion cell translocation ensure correct
            lamination of the zebrafish retina.
  JOURNAL   J Cell Biol. 2016 Oct 24;215(2):259-275.
  PUBMED    27810916
REFERENCE   2 (bases 1 to 9226)
  AUTHORS   .
  TITLE     Direct Submission
  JOURNAL   Exported May 13, 2021 from SnapGene Server 1.1.58
            http://www.snapgene.com
FEATURES             Location/Qualifiers
     source          1..9226
                     /organism="synthetic DNA construct"
                     /mol_type="other DNA"
     rep_origin      complement(7..462)
                     /direction=LEFT
                     /label=f1 ori
                     /note="f1 bacteriophage origin of replication; arrow
                     indicates direction of (+) strand synthesis"
     primer_bind     complement(144..165)
                     /label=F1ori-F
                     /note="F1 origin, forward primer"
     primer_bind     356..375
                     /label=F1ori-R
                     /note="F1 origin, reverse primer"
     primer_bind     589..611
                     /label=M13/pUC Forward
                     /note="In lacZ gene"
     primer_bind     603..620
                     /label=M13 Forward
                     /note="In lacZ gene. Also called M13-F20 or M13 (-21)
                     Forward"
     primer_bind     604..620
                     /label=M13 fwd
                     /note="common sequencing primer, one of multiple similar
                     variants"
     primer_bind     630..649
                     /label=T7
                     /note="T7 promoter, forward primer"
     promoter        630..648
                     /label=T7 promoter
                     /note="promoter for bacteriophage T7 RNA polymerase"
     protein_bind    1324..1344
                     /gene="mutant version of attB"
                     /label=attB4
                     /bound_moiety="BP Clonase(TM)"
                     /note="core recombination site for the Gateway(R) BP
                     reaction"
     protein_bind    2864..2888
                     /gene="mutant version of attB"
                     /label=attB1
                     /bound_moiety="BP Clonase(TM)"
                     /note="recombination site for the Gateway(R) BP reaction"
     CDS             3752..4450
                     /codon_start=1
                     /product="monomeric far-red fluorescent protein (Shcherbo
                     et al., 2009)"
                     /label=mKate2
                     /note="mammalian codon-optimized"
                     /translation="MVSELIKENMHMKLYMEGTVNNHHFKCTSEGEGKPYEGTQTMRIK
                     AVEGGPLPFAFDILATSFMYGSKTFINHTQGIPDFFKQSFPEGFTWERVTTYEDGGVLT
                     ATQDTSLQDGCLIYNVKIRGVNFPSNGPVMQKKTLGWEASTETLYPADGGLEGRADMAL
                     KLVGGGHLICNLKTTYRSKKPAKNLKMPGVYYVDRRLERIKEADKETYVEQHEVAVARY
                     CDLPSKLGHR"
     protein_bind    complement(4452..4476)
                     /gene="mutant version of attB"
                     /label=attB2
                     /bound_moiety="BP Clonase(TM)"
                     /note="recombination site for the Gateway(R) BP reaction"
     polyA_signal    4481..4615
                     /label=SV40 poly(A) signal
                     /note="SV40 polyadenylation signal"
     primer_bind     complement(4505..4524)
                     /label=EBV-rev
                     /note="SV40 polyA terminator, reverse primer"
     primer_bind     4559..4578
                     /label=SV40pA-R
                     /note="SV40 polyA, reverse primer"
     primer_bind     complement(6989..7005)
                     /label=SK primer
                     /note="common sequencing primer, one of multiple similar
                     variants"
     primer_bind     complement(6989..7005)
                     /label=pBluescriptSK
                     /note="For pBluescript vector"
     primer_bind     complement(7042..7062)
                     /label=T3
                     /note="T3 promoter, forward primer"
     promoter        complement(7042..7060)
                     /label=T3 promoter
                     /note="promoter for bacteriophage T3 RNA polymerase"
     primer_bind     complement(7081..7097)
                     /label=M13 rev
                     /note="common sequencing primer, one of multiple similar
                     variants"
     primer_bind     complement(7081..7097)
                     /label=M13 Reverse
                     /note="In lacZ gene. Also called M13-rev"
     primer_bind     complement(7094..7116)
                     /label=M13/pUC Reverse
                     /note="In lacZ gene"
     protein_bind    7105..7121
                     /label=lac operator
                     /bound_moiety="lac repressor encoded by lacI"
                     /note="The lac repressor binds to the lac operator to
                     inhibit transcription in E. coli. This inhibition can be
                     relieved by adding lactose or
                     isopropyl-beta-D-thiogalactopyranoside (IPTG)."
     promoter        complement(7129..7159)
                     /label=lac promoter
                     /note="promoter for the E. coli lac operon"
     protein_bind    7174..7195
                     /label=CAP binding site
                     /bound_moiety="E. coli catabolite activator protein"
                     /note="CAP binding activates transcription in the presence
                     of cAMP."
     primer_bind     complement(7312..7329)
                     /label=L4440
                     /note="L4440 vector, forward primer"
     rep_origin      complement(7483..8071)
                     /direction=LEFT
                     /label=ori
                     /note="high-copy-number ColE1/pMB1/pBR322/pUC origin of
                     replication"
     primer_bind     complement(7563..7582)
                     /label=pBR322ori-F
                     /note="pBR322 origin, forward primer"
     CDS             complement(8242..9102)
                     /codon_start=1
                     /gene="bla"
                     /product="beta-lactamase"
                     /label=AmpR
                     /note="confers resistance to ampicillin, carbenicillin, and
                     related antibiotics"
                     /translation="MSIQHFRVALIPFFAAFCLPVFAHPETLVKVKDAEDQLGARVGYI
                     ELDLNSGKILESFRPEERFPMMSTFKVLLCGAVLSRIDAGQEQLGRRIHYSQNDLVEYS
                     PVTEKHLTDGMTVRELCSAAITMSDNTAANLLLTTIGGPKELTAFLHNMGDHVTRLDRW
                     EPELNEAIPNDERDTTMPVAMATTLRKLLTGELLTLASRQQLIDWMEADKVAGPLLRSA
                     LPAGWFIADKSGAGERGSRGIIAALGPDGKPSRIVVIYTTGSQATMDERNRQIAEIGAS
                     LIKHW"
     primer_bind     8865..8884
                     /label=Amp-R
                     /note="Ampicillin resistance gene, reverse primer"
     promoter        complement(9103..9207)
                     /gene="bla"
                     /label=AmpR promoter
ORIGIN
        1 ccacctaaat tgtaagcgtt aatattttgt taaaattcgc gttaaatttt tgttaaatca
       61 gctcattttt taaccaatag gccgaaatcg gcaaaatccc ttataaatca aaagaataga
      121 ccgagatagg gttgagtgtt gttccagttt ggaacaagag tccactatta aagaacgtgg
      181 actccaacgt caaaggnnnn nnnnnnnnnn nnnnnnnnnn nnnnnnnnnn nnnnnnnnnn
      241 nnnnntnnnn nnnnnnnnnn nnnnnnnnnn nnnnnnnnnn nnnnnnnnnn nnnnnnnnnn
      301 nnnnnnnnnn nnnnnnnnnn nnnnnnnnnn nnnnnnngnn nnnnnnnnnn nnnnnnnnnn
      361 nnnnnnnnnn nnnnnnnnnn nnnnnnnnnn nnnnnnnnnn nnnnnnnnnn nnnnnnnnnn
      421 nnnnnnnnnn nnnnnnnnnn nnnnnnnnnn nnnnnnnnnn nncccattcg ccattcaggc
      481 tgcgcaactg ttgggaaggg cgatcggtgc gggcctcttc gctattacgc cagctggcga
      541 aagggggatg tgctgcaagg cgattaagtt gggtaacgcc agggttttcc cagtcacgac
      601 gttgtaaaac gacggccagt gagcgcgcgt aatacgactc actatagggc gaattgggta
      661 caggtcattg cacaacacca gaaatgccct ctgatctgca aaagacgtga atatctgttc
      721 agacacccat atccactctg ttccacacag gtcagaggtt tgtccaggag ttcttgacag
      781 aggtgtaaaa agtactcaaa aattttactc aagtgaaagt acaagtactt agggaaaatt
      841 ttactcaatt aaaagtaaaa gtatctggct agaatcttac ttgagtaaaa gtaaaaaagt
      901 actccattaa aattgtactt gagtattaag gaagtaaaag taaaagcaag aaagaaaact
      961 agagattctt gtttaagctt ttaatctcaa aaaacattaa atgaaatgca tacaaggttt
     1021 tatcctgctt tagaactgtt tgtatttaat tatcaaacta taagacagac aatctaatgc
     1081 cagtacacgc tactcaaagt tgtaaaacct cagatttaac ttcagtagaa gctgattctc
     1141 aaaattgtta gtgtcaagcc tagctctttt ggggctgaaa agcaatcctg cagtgctgaa
     1201 aagcctctca caggcagccg atgcgggaag aggtgtatta gtcttgatag agaggctgca
     1261 aatagcagga aacgtgagca gagactccct ggtgtctgaa acacaggcca gatgggccga
     1321 tatcaacttt gtatagaaaa gttgcttcag gggtgtcgct tggttatttc caaaaatcaa
     1381 attaatttta ttaaactatt agaacgagca tgttttgtct atatgctaca gaagataaaa
     1441 aataatagga gttaacagtt ataaaacaac acactttgtt tctattgatt gttgaccaca
     1501 ctggggtctc attaagttag attaaagaca cactaactgg gtcaaaagca gcagattgat
     1561 ttcatagcac cagggtaaac tttctaacac ttttacggca atcatataca ttaaaattaa
     1621 atacagacca cgactgaaca aggaggatga tctccaatat taaacaaaga gacttgtgcc
     1681 tatttctctg agggtaaaca tgacctctca agttagcaag ttggttttaa cactacaaaa
     1741 atagttaaga ctgcaatccc agaataaagt attggtttta accaatcaat atagtacagt
     1801 aaacatccat ttgttttgtt gaaacgttaa acaaatctga ccaaagctat tagcttatat
     1861 aaaacaggtt tgccttctat gtagctgaaa acaccacagg cccgattttg ctactgtgta
     1921 aaacatttca gcaagatttt tttattgcat ttttttttac tgaatcgttc aaacatttta
     1981 tcattttagt ttgttcattc attgcaactg gaaaaacaac acatcacaca accgcacata
     2041 tttcagcaat aagtacaata aaacactcaa ataaaaaaaa cattttaaat ctctttgtat
     2101 ttttgaccgc tgtttcgcgt aatttcacgg taaaactctg gaaatctcca ctacattcct
     2161 ctcagcggct cctctcaatg acagctgaag aagtgacgcg gctgcctgct gtgttttgat
     2221 tggtcgaatt cactggaggc ttccagaaca gtgtagagtc tgaacgggtg cgcgctctgc
     2281 tgtatttaaa gggcgaaaga gagaccgcag agaaactcaa ccgaagagaa gcgacttgac
     2341 aaagaagaaa agagcagcct gacaggactt tttccccgac gaggtgttta ttcgctctat
     2401 ttaagaatct actgtaaggt aagtctcaat atattgtact ctattggcta atcagaatta
     2461 tatagagatt atatgtactt aatgtcaaaa aatcaacttt gtatatgtaa tctttttaca
     2521 tgtggactgc ctatgttcat cttattttag gtctactaga aaattatatt tcccgttttc
     2581 acaataagga tttttaaaaa aagcaatgaa cagacgggca tttactttat gttgctgaca
     2641 ttattttata tgagcataat aaccataaat actagcaaat gtcctaaatg aatttgtgtt
     2701 aatgttgtct acaaaagaaa attagcgttt tacttgtaca actaataata acttggttat
     2761 taagagaatt tcacttgttg actagaaaaa tcctttcata atgaaacaat tgcaccataa
     2821 attgtataaa tataaaatta attctaattg tttttttttc ctgccaagtt tgtacaaaaa
     2881 agcaggctgg atggccgtca atgtgtactc cacatctgtg accagtgaaa atctgagtcg
     2941 ccatgatatg cttgcatggg tcaacgactc cctgcacctc aactatacca agatagaaca
     3001 gctttgttca ggggcagcct actgccagtt catggacatg ctcttccccg gctgtgtgca
     3061 cttgaggaaa gtgaagttcc aggccaaact agagcatgaa tacatccaca acttcaaggt
     3121 gctgcaagca gctttcaaga agatgggtgt tgacaaaatc attcctgtag agaaattagt
     3181 gaaaggaaaa ttccaagata attttgagtt tattcagtgg tttaagaaat tctttgacgc
     3241 aaactatgat ggaaaggatt acaaccctct gctggcgcgg cagggccagg acgtagcgcc
     3301 acctcctaac ccaggtgatc agatcttcaa caaatccaag aaactcattg gcacagcagt
     3361 tccacagagg acgtccccca caggcccaaa aaacatgcag acctctggcc ggctgagcaa
     3421 tgtggccccc ccctgcattc tccggaagaa tcctccatca gcccgaaatg gcggccatga
     3481 gactgatgcc caaattcttg aactcaacca acagctggtg gacttgaagc tgacagtgga
     3541 tgggctggag aaggaacgtg acttctactt cagcaaactt cgtgacatcg agctcatctg
     3601 ccaggagcat gaaagtgaaa acagccctgt tatctcaggc atcattggca tcctctatgc
     3661 cacagaggaa ggattcgcac cccctgagga cgatgagatt gaagagcatc aacaagaaga
     3721 ccaggacgag tacaccggtt catcgggatc catggtgagc gagctgatta aggagaacat
     3781 gcacatgaag ctgtacatgg agggcaccgt gaacaaccac cacttcaagt gcacatccga
     3841 gggcgaaggc aagccctacg agggcaccca gaccatgaga atcaaggcgg tcgagggcgg
     3901 ccctctcccc ttcgccttcg acatcctggc taccagcttc atgtacggca gcaaaacctt
     3961 catcaaccac acccagggca tccccgactt ctttaagcag tccttccccg agggcttcac
     4021 atgggagaga gtcaccacat acgaagacgg gggcgtgctg accgctaccc aggacaccag
     4081 cctccaggac ggctgcctca tctacaacgt caagatcaga ggggtgaact tcccatccaa
     4141 cggccctgtg atgcagaaga aaacactcgg ctgggaggcc tccaccgaga ccctgtaccc
     4201 cgctgacggc ggcctggaag gcagagccga catggccctg aagctcgtgg gcgggggcca
     4261 cctgatctgc aacttgaaga ccacatacag atccaagaaa cccgctaaga acctcaagat
     4321 gcccggcgtc tactatgtgg acagaagact ggaaagaatc aaggaggccg acaaagagac
     4381 ctacgtcgag cagcacgagg tggctgtggc cagatactgc gacctcccta gcaaactggg
     4441 gcacagatga gacccagctt tcttgtacaa agttgatgta gatccagaca tgataagata
     4501 cattgatgag tttggacaaa ccacaactag aatgcagtga aaaaaatgct ttatttgtga
     4561 aatttgtgat gctattgctt tatttgtaac cattataagc tgcaataaac aagttaacaa
     4621 caacaattgc attcatttta tgtttcaggt tcagggggag gtgtgggagg ttttttaatt
     4681 cgcggccgcg gcgccaatgc attgggccct cgagcatatg agatctgtcc cgatctttct
     4741 cttctgtgct gtcaatttag agtagttttt gaggtaattt gggtgcattc tctgtaaaaa
     4801 caacaaataa atatttatat tgtatgcaat aaatgtaaca attacacata cactctctga
     4861 ttacagcatt aaagggttag ttcacccaaa aatgaaaaga tgtcattaat gactcaccct
     4921 catgtcgttc caagcccgta acacctccgt tcatcttcgg aacacagttt aagatatttt
     4981 agatttagtc cgagagcttt ctgtccctcc actgaaaatg tatgtacggt atactgtcca
     5041 tgtccagaaa ggtaataaaa acatcaaagt agtccatgtg acatcagtgg gttaggtaga
     5101 attatttgaa gcatcgaaaa tacattttgg tccaaaaata acaaaaccta cgactttatt
     5161 cagcattgta gcgtcactgc gaagtcgtga acgcggattg acaacagacc cggaagagaa
     5221 tacaatgccg aataaagtcg taggttttgt tatttttgga ccaaaatgta ttcgatgctt
     5281 caaaaaattc taactaaccc actgatgtca catggactac tttgatgttt ttattacctt
     5341 tctggacatg gacagtatac cgtacataca ttctcaatgg aggcacagaa agctctcgga
     5401 ctaaatctaa aatatcttaa actgtgttct gaagatgaac ggaggtctta cgggcttgga
     5461 acgacatgag ggcgagtcat taatgacatt attttcattt ttgggtgaac taacccttta
     5521 ataaaactga catttgcagc caattgcaca ctttataatg ttaaatactt gttgatttta
     5581 gaaatacagt agcatttagt gacaatcaaa cattaatttt atttctgatt atattgacaa
     5641 aaacacagga ctgtaaggct gacatgacag ggtgaattga tttcattaca ttagttttga
     5701 tggtaacact tttacaataa ggttcgttag ttaactacat tagttaacat gaactaataa
     5761 tgaactgcac gtatacatgt taatttcaac atttactaat actttatatc ttgttaacat
     5821 tagttaatgc actgtgaact aacatgaaca aacaatgaac atctgtattt ctattaacta
     5881 acgttaacaa agattaacag atacagtaac aaatgtattg ctcatggtta tttaatgtta
     5941 gttaatacat gaactaatca acctcattgt aaagtgttac cgttttgaca atacaacatg
     6001 tttggaaaaa aatttctcgc ttggttttct tgtgttttgc atgaattcaa acacaatgag
     6061 agcacggaat gataatgatt attcaaagct gcaataggcg ccaaatttcc cgtggaccta
     6121 acgttaccaa ttacaaatgc attttagcat tttattacgt gagccttata ttgtcaatcg
     6181 catgcattag tgaaaatagg cctactacac atataaaagg cgcgccatca acgtcaaaac
     6241 atgcacaccc aaaaaaaaaa aaaaaaaaaa aaaaaaaaac tatcagtaaa acaaaatact
     6301 taatgtactt acctcaatat gcttccttag gtttgatggc gaacttttga aggccgatat
     6361 ttctttatta agcgggagac agaggacaca tttcatcttg aatgaatctt tatttacacc
     6421 acttaaagaa aagaattcgc gaagatacgg ccacgggtgc tcttgatcct gtggctgatt
     6481 ttggactgtg ctgctcgcag ctgctgatga atcacatact tcctccattt tcttccactg
     6541 attgactgtt ataatttccc taatttccag gtcaaggtgc tgtgcattgt ggtaatagat
     6601 gtgacatgac gtcacttcca aaggaccaat gaacatgtct gaccaatttc atataatgtg
     6661 aaaacgattt tcataggcag aataaataac atttaaatta aactgggcat cagcgcaatt
     6721 caattggttt ggtaatagca agggaaaata gaatgaagtg atctccaaaa aataagtact
     6781 ttttgactgt aaataaaatt gtaaggagta aaaagtactt ttttttctaa aaaaatgtaa
     6841 ttaagtaaaa gtaaaagtat tgatttttaa ttgtactcaa gtaaagtaaa aatccccaaa
     6901 aataatactt aagtacagta atcaagtaaa attactcaag tactttacac ctctggttct
     6961 tgacccccta ccttcagcaa gcccagcaga tccactagtt ctagagcggc cgccaccgcg
     7021 gtggagctcc agcttttgtt ccctttagtg agggttaatt gcgcgcttgg cgtaatcatg
     7081 gtcatagctg tttcctgtgt gaaattgtta tccgctcaca attccacaca acatacgagc
     7141 cggaagcata aagtgtaaag cctggggtgc ctaatgagtg agctaactca cattaattgc
     7201 gttgcgctca ctgcccgctt tccagtcggg aaacctgtcg tgccagctgc attaatgaat
     7261 cggccaacgc gcggggagag gcggtttgcg tattgggcgc tcttccgctt cctcgctcac
     7321 tgactcgctg cgctcggtcg ttcggctgcg gcgagcggta tcagctcact caaaggcggt
     7381 aatacggtta tccacagaat caggggataa cgcaggaaag aacatgtgag caaaaggcca
     7441 gcaaaaggcc aggaaccgta aaaaggccgc gttgctggcg tttttccata ggctccgccc
     7501 ccctgacgag catcacaaaa atcgacgctc aagtcagagg tggcgaaacc cgacaggact
     7561 ataaagatac caggcgtttc cccctggaag ctccctcgtg cgctctcctg ttccgaccct
     7621 gccgcttacc ggatacctgt ccgcctttct cccttcggga agcgtggcgc tttctcatag
     7681 ctcacgctgt aggtatctca gttcggtgta ggtcgttcgc tccaagctgg gctgtgtgca
     7741 cgaacccccc gttcagcccg accgctgcgc cttatccggt aactatcgtc ttgagtccaa
     7801 cccggtaaga cacgacttat cgccactggc agcagccact ggtaacagga ttagcagagc
     7861 gaggtatgta ggcggtgcta cagagttctt gaagtggtgg cctaactacg gctacactag
     7921 aagaacagta tttggtatct gcgctctgct gaagccagtt accttcggaa aaagagttgg
     7981 tagctcttga tccggcaaac aaaccaccgc tggtagcggt ggtttttttg tttgcaagca
     8041 gcagattacg cgcagaaaaa aaggatctca agaagatcct ttgatctttt ctacggggtc
     8101 tgacgctcag tggaacgaaa actcacgtta agggattttg gtcatgagat tatcaaaaag
     8161 gatcttcacc tagatccttt taaattaaaa atgaagtttt aaatcaatct aaagtatata
     8221 tgagtaaact tggtctgaca gttaccaatg cttaatcagt gaggcaccta tctcagcgat
     8281 ctgtctattt cgttcatcca tagttgcctg actccccgtc gtgtagataa ctacgatacg
     8341 ggagggctta ccatctggcc ccagtgctgc aatgataccg cgagacccac gctcaccggc
     8401 tccagattta tcagcaataa accagccagc cggaagggcc gagcgcagaa gtggtcctgc
     8461 aactttatcc gcctccatcc agtctattaa ttgttgccgg gaagctagag taagtagttc
     8521 gccagttaat agtttgcgca acgttgttgc cattgctaca ggcatcgtgg tgtcacgctc
     8581 gtcgtttggt atggcttcat tcagctccgg ttcccaacga tcaaggcgag ttacatgatc
     8641 ccccatgttg tgcaaaaaag cggttagctc cttcggtcct ccgatcgttg tcagaagtaa
     8701 gttggccgca gtgttatcac tcatggttat ggcagcactg cataattctc ttactgtcat
     8761 gccatccgta agatgctttt ctgtgactgg tgagtactca accaagtcat tctgagaata
     8821 gtgtatgcgg cgaccgagtt gctcttgccc ggcgtcaata cgggataata ccgcgccaca
     8881 tagcagaact ttaaaagtgc tcatcattgg aaaacgttct tcggggcgaa aactctcaag
     8941 gatcttaccg ctgttgagat ccagttcgat gtaacccact cgtgcaccca actgatcttc
     9001 agcatctttt actttcacca gcgtttctgg gtgagcaaaa acaggaaggc aaaatgccgc
     9061 aaaaaaggga ataagggcga cacggaaatg ttgaatactc atactcttcc tttttcaata
     9121 ttattgaagc atttatcagg gttattgtct catgagcgga tacatatttg aatgtattta
     9181 gaaaaataaa caaatagggg ttccgcgcac atttccccga aaagtg
//
