[The description below was written by a language model from this plasmid's Addgene catalogue record and the feature table of its GenBank file.]
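Description:
hsp70:EB3-mKate2 is a 9.2 kb Gateway-assembled expression clone built in the GWpTolDest(R4-R2)pA destination backbone and intended for heat shock-inducible transgenesis; the associated work concerns the zebrafish retina. Although the catalogue lists it as a bacterial expression vector, E. coli serves here only for propagation. The pBluescript-type backbone carries a high-copy ColE1/pUC origin, an f1 phage origin, and a beta-lactamase gene with its own promoter for ampicillin selection. It also retains lac promoter/operator remnants, flanking T7 and T3 promoters, and the usual M13 sequencing primer sites.

The payload lies between the recombined Gateway sites. The roughly 1.5 kb segment between attB4 and attB1 is the position where a 5' promoter element sits in a multisite assembly. By the construct name this should be the hsp70 heat shock promoter, although the feature table does not annotate it. Between attB1 and attB2 lies the coding cassette. The human EB3 (MAPRE3) sequence is likewise unannotated but would occupy the space upstream of the annotated mKate2 coding sequence, which is fused to its C terminus. mKate2 is a monomeric far-red fluorescent protein, here mammalian codon-optimized. An SV40 polyadenylation signal follows attB2 to terminate the transcript. The backbone name suggests Tol transposon arms for genomic integration, but no such elements are annotated, and about 2.4 kb downstream of the poly(A) signal is left undescribed.

EB3 is a microtubule plus-end binding protein, so the fusion would let growing microtubule ends be visualized in live tissue, with expression switched on at a chosen time by heat shock.
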