Addgene plasmid #105965: hsp70:EB3-mKate2
Purpose: heat shock inducible transgenesis
Depositing lab: Caren Norden. Depositing organization: Max Planck Institute of Molecular Cell Biology and Genetics. Publication: Independent modes of ganglion cell translocation ensure correct lamination of the zebrafish retina. Icha J, Kunath C, Rocha-Martins M, Norden C. J Cell Biol. 2016 Oct 24;215(2):259-275. 10.1083/jcb.201604095 PubMed 27810916.
Backbone
  Vector backbone: GWpTolDest(R4-R2)pA
  Vector type: Bacterial Expression
Growth in bacteria
  Bacterial resistance: Ampicillin, 100 μg/mL
  Growth temperature: 37°C
  Growth strain: DH5alpha
  Copy number: High Copy
Gene/Insert
  Gene/Insert name: EB3
  Species: H. sapiens (human)
  Entrez Gene: MAPRE3 (a.k.a. EB3, EBF3, EBF3-S, RP3)
  Tag / fusion protein: mKate2 (C terminal on insert)
  Cloning method: Gateway Cloning
Terms and licenses: Academic/Nonprofit Terms; Industry Terms: Not Available to Industry
How to cite: hsp70:EB3-mKate2 was a gift from Caren Norden (Addgene plasmid # 105965 ; http://n2t.net/addgene:105965 ; RRID:Addgene_105965)
